>Addgene plasmid #14002 | RCAS(A) dRhoA N19 (CT#847) | addgene partial sequence | sequence record 20194 | 14002 with RCAS-F (ACATGGGTGGTGGTATAGCGCTTGCG)
ACAGCTATTGGTAATTGTGAAATACGCTTTTGTCTGTGTGCTGCAGGAGCTGAGCTGACTCTGCTGGTGG
CCTCGCGTACCACTGTGGCATCGATTCTAGACCACTGTGGCCAGGCGGTAGCTGGGACGTGCAGCCGACC
ACCATGACGACGATTCGCAAGAAATTGGTAATTGTCGGCGACGGTGCATGCGGTAAAAATTGCCTTCTGA
TTGTCTTCAGCAAAGATCAGTTCCCCGAGGTCTATGTGCCCACCGTATTCGAGAATTATGTGGCCGACAT
CGAGGTGGATGGCAAACAGGTGGAGCTGGCCTTGTGGGATACGGCCGGGCAGGAGGACTACGACAGACTA
CGACCGCTGAGCTATCCCGACACTGACGTCATACTGATGTGTTTCTCAGTGGATTCACCCGATTCGCTAG
AAAATATTCCTGAAAAATGGACCCCAGAGGTCAAACACTTTTGTCCAAATGTTCCAATCATTTTGGTAGG
AAATAAGAAAGATTTGCGAAATGATCCCAACACAATTCGGGATCTAGCAAAAATGAAGCAGGAGCCGGTG
AAGCCGCAGGAGGGTCGCGCCATGGCCGAGAAGATTAATGCCTTTGCCTATTTGGAGTGTTCGGCTAAGT
CCAAGGAGGGTGTGCGAGATGTTTTCGAGACGGCAACTAGGGCCGCGCTGCAAGTCAAAAAGAGGAAGA
