[The description below was written by a language model from this plasmid's Addgene catalogue record.]
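Description:
RCAS(A) dRhoA N19 is a replication-competent avian retroviral vector built on the RCASBP(A) backbone (about 11.6 kb without insert), carrying a dominant-negative form of the Drosophila melanogaster small GTPase RhoA (the Rho1 gene). RCAS vectors are derived from Rous sarcoma virus: they retain the viral LTRs and the gag, pol and env genes, while the src oncogene is replaced by a unique ClaI cloning site. The "BP" designation refers to the Bryan high-titre polymerase, and "(A)" denotes the subgroup A envelope, which restricts infection to avian cells bearing the corresponding receptor. In bacteria the plasmid is maintained at high copy number under ampicillin selection. No feature table is provided, so the exact positions of the viral and plasmid elements are not recorded here.

The insert of roughly 600 bp was cloned into the ClaI site, with the site preserved at both ends, so orientation cannot be inferred from the cloning scheme alone. In vectors of this family, the inserted gene is generally expressed from a spliced subgenomic message driven by the viral LTR, and no separate internal promoter is listed in the record. The T19N substitution is the classic dominant-negative Rho mutation, generally understood to keep the GTPase inactive and sequester its exchange factors, thereby blocking endogenous Rho signalling. No epitope tag or reporter is stated. Because the virus spreads from infected cells to their neighbours, constructs like this are typically used for sustained misexpression in chick embryos or avian cell cultures. The associated publication concerns Wnt-14 and synovial joint formation in the developing limb skeleton, consistent with use of this construct to interfere with Rho activity in that system.
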