Addgene plasmid #14002: RCAS(A) dRhoA N19 (CT#847)
Depositing lab: Cliff Tabin. Depositing organization: Harvard Medical School. Publication: Wnt-14 plays a pivotal role in inducing synovial joint formation in the developing appendicular skeleton. Hartmann C, Tabin CJ. Cell. 2001 Feb 9. 104(3):341-51. 10.1016/S0092-8674(01)00222-7 PubMed 11239392.
Backbone
  Vector backbone: RCASBP(A)
  Backbone size w/o insert (bp): 11600
  Vector type: Retroviral ; avian expression
Growth in bacteria
  Bacterial resistance: Ampicillin, 100 μg/mL
  Growth temperature: 37°C
  Growth strain: DH5alpha
  Copy number: High Copy
Gene/Insert
  Gene/Insert name: RhoA (alt names: RhoA-N19; Dominant negative RhoA)
  Species: D. melanogaster (fly)
  Insert size (bp): 600
  Mutation: T19N
  Entrez Gene: Rho1 (a.k.a. Dmel_CG8416, 19549712, 8416, AAF01186, CG8416, D-Rho1, DRho, DRho1, DRhoA, Dm Rho1, DmRHO-A, Dmel\CG8416, Drho1, DrhoA, E3.10/J3.8, P48148, RHO, RHO1, RHOA, Rho, Rho A, Rho GTPase, Rho kinase, RhoA, RhoN19, dRho1, dRhoA, dnRho, l(2)52Fa, l(2)k02107b, n(2)k07236, rho, rho1, rhoA)
  Cloning method: Restriction Enzyme; 5′ cloning site ClaI (not destroyed); 3′ cloning site ClaI (not destroyed)
  Sequencing primers: 5′ RCAS-F
Terms and licenses: Academic/Nonprofit Terms; Industry Terms: Not Available to Industry
How to cite: RCAS(A) dRhoA N19 (CT#847) was a gift from Cliff Tabin (Addgene plasmid # 14002 ; http://n2t.net/addgene:14002 ; RRID:Addgene_14002)
